>Addgene plasmid #225363 | pX459_LIG4_Exon3 | addgene full sequence | sequence record 447852 | Addgene NGS Result
CTTCCGCACGTCGTACACCTTGTAGTCGCCGTACACGAACTCGCTTTCCAGCTTAGGGTACTTTTTGATC
AGGGCGGTTCCCACGACGGCGTTCAGGTAGGCGTCGTGGGCGTGGTGGTAGTTGTTGATCTCGCGCACTT
TGTAAAACTGGAAATCCTTCCGGAAATCGGACACCAGCTTGGACTTCAGGGTGATCACTTTCACTTCCCG
GATCAGCTTGTCATTCTCGTCGTACTTAGTGTTCATCCGGGAGTCCAGGATCTGTGCCACGTGCTTTGTG
ATCTGCCGGGTTTCCACCAGCTGTCTCTTGATGAAGCCGGCCTTATCCAGTTCGCTCAGGCCGCCTCTCT
CGGCCTTGGTCAGATTGTCGAACTTTCTCTGGGTAATCAGCTTGGCGTTCAGCAGCTGCCGCCAGTAGTT
CTTCATCTTCTTCACGACCTCTTCGGAGGGCACGTTGTCGCTCTTGCCCCGGTTCTTGTCGCTTCTGGTC
AGCACCTTGTTGTCGATGGAGTCGTCCTTCAGAAAGCTCTGAGGCACGATATGGTCCACATCGTAGTCGG
ACAGCCGGTTGATGTCCAGTTCCTGGTCCACGTACATATCCCGCCCATTCTGCAGGTAGTACAGGTACAG
CTTCTCGTTCTGCAGCTGGGTGTTTTCCACGGGGTGTTCTTTCAGGATCTGGCTGCCCAGCTCTTTGATG
CCCTCTTCGATCCGCTTCATTCTCTCGCGGCTGTTCTTCTGTCCCTTCTGGGTGGTCTGGTTCTCTCTGG
CCATTTCGATCACGATGTTCTCGGGCTTGTGCCGGCCCATCACTTTCACGAGCTCGTCCACCACCTTCAC
TGTCTGCAGGATGCCCTTCTTAATGGCGGGGCTGCCGGCCAGATTGGCAATGTGCTCGTGCAGGCTATCG
CCCTGGCCGGACACCTGGGCTTTCTGGATGTCCTCTTTAAAGGTCAGGCTGTCGTCGTGGATCAGCTGCA
TGAAGTTTCTGTTGGCGAAGCCGTCGGACTTCAGGAAATCCAGGATTGTCTTGCCGGACTGCTTGTCCCG
GATGCCGTTGATCAGCTTCCGGCTCAGCCTGCCCCAGCCGGTGTATCTCCGCCGCTTCAGCTGCTTCATC
ACTTTGTCGTCGAACAGGTGGGCATAGGTTTTCAGCCGTTCCTCGATCATCTCTCTGTCCTCAAACAGTG
TCAGGGTCAGCACGATATCTTCCAGAATGTCCTCGTTTTCCTCATTGTCCAGGAAGTCCTTGTCCTTGAT
AATTTTCAGCAGATCGTGGTATGTGCCCAGGGAGGCGTTGAACCGATCTTCCACGCCGGAGATTTCCACG
GAGTCGAAGCACTCGATTTTCTTGAAGTAGTCCTCTTTCAGCTGCTTCACGGTCACTTTCCGGTTGGTCT
TGAACAGCAGGTCCACGATGGCCTTTTTCTGCTCGCCGCTCAGGAAGGCGGGCTTTCTCATTCCCTCGGT
CACGTATTTCACTTTGGTCAGCTCGTTATACACGGTGAAGTACTCGTACAGCAGGCTGTGCTTGGGCAGC
ACCTTCTCGTTGGGCAGGTTCTTATCGAAGTTGGTCATCCGCTCGATGAAGCTCTGGGCGGAAGCGCCCT
TGTCCACCACTTCCTCGAAGTTCCAGGGGGTGATGGTTTCCTCGCTCTTTCTGGTCATCCAGGCGAATCT
GCTGTTTCCCCTGGCCAGAGGGCCCACGTAGTAGGGGATGCGGAAGGTCAGGATCTTCTCGATCTTTTCC
CGGTTGTCCTTCAGGAATGGGTAAAAATCTTCCTGCCGCCGCAGAATGGCGTGCAGCTCTCCCAGGTGGA
TCTGGTGGGGGATGCTGCCGTTGTCGAAGGTCCGCTGCTTCCGCAGCAGGTCCTCTCTGTTCAGCTTCAC
GAGCAGTTCCTCGGTGCCGTCCATCTTTTCCAGGATGGGCTTGATGAACTTGTAGAACTCTTCCTGGCTG
GCTCCGCCGTCAATGTAGCCGGCGTAGCCGTTCTTGCTCTGGTCGAAGAAAATCTCTTTGTACTTCTCAG
GCAGCTGCTGCCGCACGAGAGCTTTCAGCAGGGTCAGGTCCTGGTGGTGCTCGTCGTATCTCTTGATCAT
AGAGGCGCTCAGGGGGGCCTTGGTGATCTCGGTGTTCACTCTCAGGATGTCGCTCAGCAGGATGGCGTCG
GACAGGTTCTTGGCGGCCAGAAACAGGTCGGCGTACTGGTCGCCGATCTGGGCCAGCAGGTTGTCCAGGT
CGTCGTCGTAGGTGTCCTTGCTCAGCTGCAGTTTGGCATCCTCGGCCAGGTCGAAGTTGCTCTTGAAGTT
GGGGGTCAGGCCCAGGCTCAGGGCAATCAGGTTTCCGAACAGGCCATTCTTCTTCTCGCCGGGCAGCTGG
GCGATCAGATTTTCCAGCCGTCTGCTCTTGCTCAGTCTGGCAGACAGGATGGCCTTGGCGTCCACGCCGC
TGGCGTTGATGGGGTTTTCCTCGAACAGCTGGTTGTAGGTCTGCACCAGCTGGATGAACAGCTTGTCCAC
GTCGCTGTTGTCGGGGTTCAGGTCGCCCTCGATCAGGAAGTGGCCCCGGAACTTGATCATGTGGGCCAGG
GCCAGATAGATCAGCCGCAGGTCGGCCTTGTCGGTGCTGTCCACCAGTTTCTTTCTCAGGTGGTAGATGG
TGGGGTACTTCTCGTGGTAGGCCACCTCGTCCACGATGTTGCCGAAGATGGGGTGCCGCTCGTGCTTCTT
ATCCTCTTCCACCAGGAAGGACTCTTCCAGTCTGTGGAAGAAGCTGTCGTCCACCTTGGCCATCTCGTTG
CTGAAGATCTCTTGCAGATAGCAGATCCGGTTCTTCCGTCTGGTGTATCTTCTTCTGGCGGTTCTCTTCA
GCCGGGTGGCCTCGGCTGTTTCGCCGCTGTCGAACAGCAGGGCTCCGATCAGGTTCTTCTTGATGCTGTG
CCGGTCGGTGTTGCCCAGCACCTTGAATTTCTTGCTGGGCACCTTGTACTCGTCGGTGATCACGGCCCAG
CCCACAGAGTTGGTGCCGATGTCCAGGCCGATGCTGTACTTCTTGTCGGCTGCTGGGACTCCGTGGATAC
CGACCTTCCGCTTCTTCTTTGGGGCCATCTTATCGTCATCGTCTTTGTAATCAATATCATGATCCTTGTA
GTCTCCGTCGTGGTCCTTATAGTCCATGGTGGCACCGGTCCAACCTGAAAAAAAGTGATTTCAGGCAGGT
GCTCCAGGTAATTAAACATTAATACCCCACCAACCAACCATCCCTTAAACCCTTACCTCTTGCTCAGCTA
ATTACAGCCCGGAGGAGAAGGGCCGTCCCGCCCGCTCACCTGTGGGAGTAACGCGGTCAGTCAGAGCCGG
GGCGGGCGGCGCGAGGCGGCGGCGGAGCGGGGCACGGGGCGAAGGCAGCGCGCAGCGACCCCCGCCCGCC
GCGCGCTTCGCTTTTTATAGGGCCGCCGCCGCCGCCGCCTCGCCCTAAAAGGAAACTTTCGGAGCGCGCC
GCCCTGATTGGCTGCCGCCGCACCTCTCCGCCCCCCCCCCCCCCCCCCCCCCCCCCCGCCCCCCCCCCCC
CCCCCCCCCCCCCCCCGCCCCCCCCCCCCCCCCCCCCCCCCCCCCCCCCCCCCCCCCCGCCCCGCCCGGG
GGGCCCCCCCCCCCCCCCCCGCCCCCATCGCTGCACAAAATAATTAAAAAATAAATAAATACAAAATTGG
GGGTGGGGAGGGGGGGGAGATGGGGAGAGTGAAGCAGAACGTGGGGCTCACCTCGACCATGGTAATAGCG
ATGACTAATACGTAGATGTACTGCCAAGTAGGAAAGTCCCATAAGGTCATGTACTGGGCACAATGCCAGG
CGGGCCATTTACCGTCATTGACGTCAATAGGGGGCGTACTTGGCATATGATACACTTGATGTACTGCCAA
GTGGGCAGTTTACCGTAAATACTCCACCCATTGACGTCAATGGAAAGTCCCTATTGGCGTTACTATTGAC
GTCAATGGGCGGGGGTCGTTGGGCGGTCAGCCAGGCGGGCCATTTACCGTAAGTTATGTAACGGGTACCT
CTAGAGCCATTTGTCTGCAGAATTGGCGCACGCGCTAAAAACGGACTAGCCTTATTTTAACTTGCTATTT
CTAGCTCTAAAACAAAAAAGCACCGACTCGGTGCCACTTTTTCAAGTTGATAACGGACTAGCCTTATTTT
AACTTGCTATTTCTAGCTCTAAAACGATCTGTAGTGACATTATGCGGTGTTTCGTCCTTTCCACAAGATA
TATAAAGCCAAGAAATCGAAATACTTTCAAGTTACGGTAAGCATATGATAGTCCATTTTAAAACATAATT
TTAAAACTGCAAACTACCCAAGAAATTATTACTTTCTACGTCACGTATTTTGTACTAATATCTTTGTGTT
TACAGTCAAATTAATTCCAATTATCTCTCTAACAGCCTTGTATCGTATATGCAAATATGAAGGAATCATG
GGAAATAGGCCCTCACATGTGAGCAAAAGGCCAGCAAAAGGCCAGGAACCGTAAAAAGGCCGCGTTGCTG
GCGTTTTTCCATAGGCTCCGCCCCCCTGACGAGCATCACAAAAATCGACGCTCAAGTCAGAGGTGGCGAA
ACCCGACAGGACTATAAAGATACCAGGCGTTTCCCCCTGGAAGCTCCCTCGTGCGCTCTCCTGTTCCGAC
CCTGCCGCTTACCGGATACCTGTCCGCCTTTCTCCCTTCGGGAAGCGTGGCGCTTTCTCATAGCTCACGC
TGTAGGTATCTCAGTTCGGTGTAGGTCGTTCGCTCCAAGCTGGGCTGTGTGCACGAACCCCCCGTTCAGC
CCGACCGCTGCGCCTTATCCGGTAACTATCGTCTTGAGTCCAACCCGGTAAGACACGACTTATCGCCACT
GGCAGCAGCCACTGGTAACAGGATTAGCAGAGCGAGGTATGTAGGCGGTGCTACAGAGTTCTTGAAGTGG
TGGCCTAACTACGGCTACACTAGAAGAACAGTATTTGGTATCTGCGCTCTGCTGAAGCCAGTTACCTTCG
GAAAAAGAGTTGGTAGCTCTTGATCCGGCAAACAAACCACCGCTGGTAGCGGTGGTTTTTTTGTTTGCAA
GCAGCAGATTACGCGCAGAAAAAAAGGATCTCAAGAAGATCCTTTGATCTTTTCTACGGGGTCTGACGCT
CAGTGGAACGAAAACTCACGTTAAGGGATTTTGGTCATGAGATTATCAAAAAGGATCTTCACCTAGATCC
TTTTAAATTAAAAATGAAGTTTTAAATCAATCTAAAGTATATATGAGTAAACTTGGTCTGACAGTTACCA
ATGCTTAATCAGTGAGGCACCTATCTCAGCGATCTGTCTATTTCGTTCATCCATAGTTGCCTGACTCCCC
GTCGTGTAGATAACTACGATACGGGAGGGCTTACCATCTGGCCCCAGTGCTGCAATGATACCGCGGCTTC
CACGCTCACCGGCTCCAGATTTATCAGCAATAAACCAGCCAGCCGGAAGGGCCGAGCGCAGAAGTGGTCC
TGCAACTTTATCCGCCTCCATCCAGTCTATTAATTGTTGCCGGGAAGCTAGAGTAAGTAGTTCGCCAGTT
AATAGTTTGCGCAACGTTGTTGCCATTGCTACAGGCATCGTGGTGTCACGCTCGTCGTTTGGTATGGCTT
CATTCAGCTCCGGTTCCCAACGATCAAGGCGAGTTACATGATCCCCCATGTTGTGCAAAAAAGCGGTTAG
CTCCTTCGGTCCTCCGATCGTTGTCAGAAGTAAGTTGGCCGCAGTGTTATCACTCATGGTTATGGCAGCA
CTGCATAATTCTCTTACTGTCATGCCATCCGTAAGATGCTTTTCTGTGACTGGTGAGTACTCAACCAAGT
CATTCTGAGAATAGTGTATGCGGCGACCGAGTTGCTCTTGCCCGGCGTCAATACGGGATAATACCGCGCC
ACATAGCAGAACTTTAAAAGTGCTCATCATTGGAAAACGTTCTTCGGGGCGAAAACTCTCAAGGATCTTA
CCGCTGTTGAGATCCAGTTCGATGTAACCCACTCGTGCACCCAACTGATCTTCAGCATCTTTTACTTTCA
CCAGCGTTTCTGGGTGAGCAAAAACAGGAAGGCAAAATGCCGCAAAAAAGGGAATAAGGGCGACACGGAA
ATGTTGAATACTCATACTCTTCCTTTTTCAATATTATTGAAGCATTTATCAGGGTTATTGTCTCATGAGC
GGATACATATTTGAATGTATTTAGAAAAATAAACAAATAGGGGTTCCGCGCACATTTCCCCGAAAAGTGC
CACCTGACGTCTAAGAAACCATTATTATCATGACATTAACCTATAAAAATAGGCGTATCACGAGGCCCTT
TCGTCTCGCGCGTTTCGGTGATGACGGTGAAAACCTCTGACACATGCAGCTCCCGGAGACGGTCACAGCT
TGTCTGTAAGCGGATGCCGGGAGCAGACAAGCCCGTCAGGGCGCGTCAGCGGGTGTTGGCGGGTGTCGGG
GCTGGCTTAACTATGCGGCATCAGAGCAGATTGTACTGAGAGTGCACCATAAAATTGTAAACGTTAATAT
TTTGTTAAAATTCGCGTTAAATTTTTGTTAAATCAGCTCATTTTTTAACCAATAGACCGAAATCGGCAAA
ATCCCTTATAAATCAAAAGAATAGCCCGAGATAGAGT
[37 nt withheld, positions 6688-6724]
AAAGAACGTGGACTCCAACGTCAAAGG
[141 nt withheld, positions 6752-6892]
G
[46 nt withheld, positions 6894-6939]
A
[95 nt withheld, positions 6941-7035]
TATGCGGTGTGAAATACCGCACAGATGCGTAAGGAGAAAATACCGCATCAGGCGCCCCTGCAGGCAGCTG
CGCGCTCGCTCGCTCACTGAGGCCGCCCGGGCAAAGCCCGGGCGTCGGGCGACCTTTGGTCGCCCGGCCT
CAGTGAGCGAGCGAGCGCGCAGAGAGGGAGTGGCCAACTCCATCACTAGGGGTTCCTGCGGCCGCTCCCC
AGCATGCCTGCTATTCTCTTCCCAATCCTCCCCCTTGCTGTCCTGCCCCACCCCACCCCCCAGAATAGAA
TGACACCTACTCAGACAATGCGATGCAATTTCCTCATTTTATTAGGAAAGGACAGTGGGAGTGGCACCTT
CCAGGGTCAAGGAAGGCACGGGGGAGGGGCAAACAACAGATGGCTGGCAACTAGAAGGCACAGTCGAGGC
TGATCAGCGAGCTCTAGTTAGAATTCTCAGGCACCGGGCTTGCGGGTCATGCACCAGGTGCGCGGTCCTT
CGGGCACCTCGACGTCGGCGGTGACGGTGAAGCCGAGCCGCTCGTAGAAGGGGAGGTTGCGGGGCGCGGA
GGTCTCCAGGAAGGCGGGCACCCCGGCGCGCTCGGCCGCCTCCACTCCGGGGAGCACGACGGCGCTGCCC
AGACCCTTGCCCTGGTGGTCGGGCGAGACTCCGACGGTGGCCAGGAACCACGCGGGCTCCTTGGGCCGGT
GCGGCGCCAGGAGGCCTTCCATCTGTTGCTGCGCGGCCAGCCGGGAACCGCTCAACTCGGCCATGCGCGG
GCCGATCTCGGCGAACACCGCCCCCGCTTCGACGCTCTCCGGCGTGGTCCAGACCGCCACCGCGGCGCCG
TCGTCCGCGACCCACACCTTGCCGATGTCGAGCCCGACGCGCGTGAGGAAGAGTTCTTGCAGCTCGGTGA
CCCGCTCGATGTGGCGGTCCGGATCGACGGTGTGGCGCGTGGCGGGGTAGTCGGCGAACGCGGCGGCGAG
GGTGCGTACGGCCCTGGGGACGTCGTCGCGGGTGGCGAGGCGCACCGTGGGCTTGTACTCGGTCATTGGG
CCAGGATTCTCCTCGACGTCACCGCATGTTAGCAGACTTCCTCTGCCCTCTCCACTGCCGAATTCCTTTT
TCTTTTTTGCCTGGCCGGCCTTTTTCGTGGCCGCCGGCCTTTTGTCGCCTCCCAGCTGAGACAGGTCGAT
CCGTGTCTCGTACAGGCCGGTGATGCTCTGGTGGATCAGGGTGGCGTCCAGCACCTCTTTGGTGCTGGTG
TACCTCTTCCGGTCGATGGTGGTGTCAAAGTACTTGAAGGCGGCAGGGGCTCCCAGATTGGTCAGGGTAA
ACAGGTGGATGATATTCTCGGCCTGCTCTCTGATGGGCTTATCCCGGTGCTTGTTGTAGGCGGACAGCAC
TTTGTCCAGATTAGCGTCGGCCAGGATCACTCTCTTGGAGAACTCGCTGATCTGCTCGATGATCTCGTCC
AGGTAGTGCTTGTGCTGTTCCACAAACAGCTGTTTCTGCTCATTATCCTCGGGGGAGCCCTTCAGCTTCT
CATAGTGGCTGGCCAGGTACAGGAAGTTCACATATTTGGAGGGCAGGGCCAGTTCGTTTCCCTTCTGCAG
TTCGCCGGCAGAGGCCAGCATTCTCTTCCGGCCGTTTTCCAGCTCGAACAGGGAGTACTTAGGCAGCTTG
ATGATCAGGTCCTTTTTCACTTCTTTGTAGCCCTTGGCTTCCAGAAAGTCGATGGGATTCTTCTCGAAGC
TGCTTCTTTCCATGATGGTGATCCCCAGCAGCTCTTTCACACTCTTCAGTTTCTTGGACTTGCCCTTTTC
CACTTTGGCCACCACCAGCACAGAATAGGCCACGGTGGGGCTGTCGAAGCCGCCGTACTTCTTAGGGTCC
CAGTCCTTCTTTCTGGCGATCAGCTTATCGCTGTTCCTCTTGGGCAGGATAGACTCTTTGCTGAAGCCGC
CTGTCTGCACCTCGGTCTTTTTCACGATATTCACTTGGGGCATGCTCAGCACTTTCCGCACGGTGGCAAA
ATCCCGGCCCTTATCCCACACGATCTCCCCGGTTTCGCCGTTTGTCTCGATCAGAGGCCGCTTCCGGATC
TCGCCGTTGGCCAGGGTAATCTCGGTCTTGAAAAAGTTCATGATGTTGCTGTAGAAGAAGTACTTGGCGG
TAGCCTTGCCGATTTCCTGCTCGCTCTTGGCGATCAT
Features (pLannotate 1.2.2; 21 found; start..end, strand, type, name):
   1456..3057    -  CDS            Cas9(N): N-terminal portion of Streptococcus pyogenes Cas9 (Zetsche et al., 2015)
   3195..3419    -  intron         hybrid intron: hybrid between chicken β-actin (CBA) and minute virus of mice (MMV) introns (Gray et al., 2011)
   3423..3549    -  promoter       chicken β-actin promoter (fragment): No description available
   3602..3623    -  promoter       chicken β-actin promoter (fragment): No description available
   3645..3766    -  promoter       chicken β-actin promoter (fragment): contains a 21-bp deletion relative to the standard chicken β-actin promoter
   3768..4053    -  enhancer       CMV enhancer: human cytomegalovirus immediate early enhancer; contains an 18-bp deletion relative to the standard CMV enhancer
   4100..4143    -  misc_RNA       gRNA scaffold (fragment): guide RNA scaffold for the Streptococcus pyogenes CRISPR/Cas9 system
   4150..4225    -  misc_RNA       gRNA scaffold: guide RNA scaffold for the Streptococcus pyogenes CRISPR/Cas9 system
   4254..4494    -  promoter       U6 promoter: RNA polymerase III promoter for human U6 snRNA
   4556..5144    -  rep_origin     ori: high-copy-number ColE1/pMB1/pBR322/pUC origin of replication
   5315..6175    -  CDS            AmpR: β-lactamase; bla; confers resistance to ampicillin, carbenicillin, and related antibiotics
   6176..6280    -  promoter       AmpR promoter: bla
   6375..6410    +  CDS            rop (fragment): Rop protein, which maintains plasmids at low copy number; rop
   6512..6561    +  misc_feature   bom (fragment): basis of mobility region from pBR322
   6562..7017    -  rep_origin     f1 ori (sequence partly withheld): f1 bacteriophage origin of replication; arrow indicates direction of (+) strand synthesis
   7036..7087    +  misc_feature   bom (fragment): basis of mobility region from pBR322
   7092..7232    -  repeat_region  AAV2 ITR: inverted terminal repeat of adeno-associated virus serotype 2 inverted
   7337..7448    -  polyA_signal   bGH poly(A) signal: bovine growth hormone polyadenylation signal
   7482..8081    -  CDS            PuroR (fragment): puromycin N-acetyltransferase; pac from Streptomyces; confers resistance to puromycin
   8151..8198    -  CDS            nucleoplasmin NLS: bipartite nuclear localization signal from nucleoplasmin
   8199..1455    -  CDS            Cas9(C) (across the origin): C-terminal portion of Streptococcus pyogenes Cas9 (Zetsche et al., 2015)
