[The description below was written by a language model from this plasmid's Addgene catalogue record and pLannotate feature annotations shown in this document.]
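Description:
pX459_LIG4_Exon3 is an all-in-one mammalian CRISPR/Cas9 expression plasmid built on the pX459 backbone, carrying a single guide RNA directed against the human LIG4 gene (DNA ligase 4); the name indicates that the target lies in exon 3. A 20-nt protospacer was cloned between the backbone's two BbsI sites, both destroyed in the process, placing it immediately downstream of the human U6 RNA polymerase III promoter and upstream of the Streptococcus pyogenes gRNA scaffold. The depositor notes that this protospacer had been defined previously by others.

The second expression unit uses a hybrid promoter consisting of a CMV enhancer, chicken β-actin promoter and a hybrid CBA/MVM intron to drive S. pyogenes Cas9. The annotation software splits Cas9 into N- and C-terminal portions, but these are contiguous and span the sequence origin. Cas9 is followed by a nucleoplasmin nuclear localization signal and then a puromycin N-acetyltransferase coding sequence, ending in a bGH polyadenylation signal. The linker between Cas9 and PuroR is not annotated in the feature table. Puromycin therefore allows enrichment of transfected mammalian cells. In bacteria the plasmid is maintained through a high-copy ColE1/pUC-type origin and ampicillin resistance. An f1 origin and a single annotated AAV2 ITR are also present as backbone remnants. The sequenced record is 9,242 nt, slightly longer than the catalogued total of 9,172 bp.

The plasmid delivers Cas9 and the guide together to cut LIG4. The associated publication describes a gene knockout method based on selectable homology-directed repair, though the record does not state the specific role of LIG4 targeting in that method.
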