Addgene plasmid #225363: pX459_LIG4_Exon3
Purpose: pX459 plasmid encoding the sgRNA protospacer sequence “5’-GCATAATGTCACTACAGATC-3’ to target the LIG4 gene.
Depositing lab: Sujatha Jagannathan. Depositing organization: University of Colorado Denver and Anschutz Medical Campus. Publication: SelectRepair Knockout: Efficient PTC-Free Gene Knockout Through Selectable Homology-Directed DNA Repair. Cortazar MA, Jagannathan S. Methods Mol Biol. 2025;2863:397-417. doi: 10.1007/978-1-0716-4176-7_23. PubMed 39535722.
Backbone
  Vector backbone: pX459
  Backbone size w/o insert (bp): 9152
  Total vector size (bp): 9172
  Vector type: CRISPR
  Selectable markers: Puromycin
Growth in bacteria
  Bacterial resistance: Ampicillin, 100 μg/mL
  Growth temperature: 37°C
  Growth strain: NEB Stable
  Copy number: Unknown
Gene/Insert
  Gene/Insert name: LIG4
  gRNA/shRNA sequence: GCATAATGTCACTACAGATC
  Species: H. sapiens (human)
  Entrez Gene: LIG4 (a.k.a. LIG4S)
  Promoter: U6
  Cloning method: Restriction Enzyme; 5′ cloning site BbsI (destroyed during cloning); 3′ cloning site BbsI (destroyed during cloning)
  Sequencing primers: 5′ GACTATCATATGCTTACCGT
Terms and licenses: Academic/Nonprofit Terms; Industry Terms: Not Available to Industry
Depositor comments: This protospacer sequence was previously defined by others (doi:10.1038/s41586-018-0461-z).
How to cite: pX459_LIG4_Exon3 was a gift from Sujatha Jagannathan (Addgene plasmid # 225363 ; http://n2t.net/addgene:225363 ; RRID:Addgene_225363)
