>Addgene plasmid #225363 | pX459_LIG4_Exon3 | depositor partial sequence | sequence record 441605 | sgRNA protospacer sequence
ATTTCGATTTCTTGGCTTTATATATCTTGTGGAAAGGACGAAACACCGCATAATGTCACTACAGATCGTT
TTAGAGCTAGAAATAGCAAGTTAAAATAAGGCTAGTCCGTTATCAACTTGAAAAAGTGGCACCGAGTCGG
TGC
